Addgene plasmid #47407: GFP-Intersectin Full Length
Depositing lab: Peter McPherson. Depositing organization: McGill University.
Backbone
  Vector backbone: pEGFP
  Backbone manufacturer: Clontech
  Vector type: Mammalian Expression
Growth in bacteria
  Bacterial resistance: Kanamycin, 50 μg/mL
  Growth temperature: 37°C
  Growth strain: DH5alpha
  Copy number: High Copy
Gene/Insert
  Gene/Insert name: Intersectin
  Species: X. laevis (frog)
  Promoter: CMV
  Tag / fusion protein: EGFP (N terminal on backbone)
  Cloning method: Unknown
  Sequencing primers: 5′ EGFP-C; 3′ SV40pA-R
Terms and licenses: Academic/Nonprofit Terms; Industry Terms: Not Available to Industry
How to cite: GFP-Intersectin Full Length was a gift from Peter McPherson (Addgene plasmid # 47407 ; http://n2t.net/addgene:47407 ; RRID:Addgene_47407)
