[The description below was written by a language model from this plasmid's Addgene catalogue record.]
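Description:
GFP-Intersectin Full Length is a mammalian expression plasmid built on the Clontech pEGFP backbone, carrying the full-length intersectin coding sequence from the frog Xenopus laevis. The insert is placed downstream of, and presumably in frame with, the backbone's EGFP open reading frame, so the encoded product is intersectin with EGFP fused to its N terminus. Transcription is driven by the CMV promoter, a strong constitutive viral promoter that gives high expression in most transfected mammalian cell lines. The listed sequencing primers, one reading out of the C-terminal end of EGFP and one reading back from the SV40 polyadenylation region, are consistent with a C-series style layout in which the insert sits between the EGFP tag and an SV40 polyA signal. The record does not state the cloning method or the restriction sites used.

The plasmid is propagated in E. coli as a high-copy construct under kanamycin selection. No feature table is provided, so other backbone elements, such as the origin of replication or any mammalian selection marker, are not documented here, and the total size is not given.

Intersectin is a multidomain scaffolding protein associated with endocytosis and membrane trafficking. An EGFP fusion of the full-length protein is typically used for transient expression in cultured cells to visualise its subcellular localisation by fluorescence microscopy, to follow its dynamics in live cells, or to examine overexpression effects and interaction partners using the GFP tag as a handle for detection or pull-down. The "Full Length" designation suggests it may serve as a reference alongside truncated or domain-specific constructs, though the record does not describe any.
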