>Addgene plasmid #47407 | GFP-Intersectin Full Length | addgene partial sequence | sequence record 68231 | EGFP-C 5'-CATGGTCCTGCTGGAGTTCGTG-3'
GAGCTGTACAAGTCCGGCCGGACTCAGATCTCGAGCATGGCTCAGTTTGGAACTCCGTTTGGGGGTAATT
TGGACATCTGGGCCATAACGGTGGAGGAACGAGCTAAACATGACCAGCAGTTCCATGGGCTCAAGCCAAC
AGCTGGATATATCACAGGTGACCAAGCTAGGAATTTTTTCCTTCAGTCCGGCCTCCCCCAGCCTGTGCTG
GCACAGATATGGGCCCTGGCTGACATGAACAATGATGGGAGGATGGACCAACTGGAGTTCTCCATAGCTA
TGAAATTAATCAAGCTAAAACTACAAGGTTACCCGTTGCCCTCTATTCTCCCTTCCAATATGTTGAAGCA
ACCGGTTGCCATGCCTGCTGCTGCTGTTGCGGGGTTCGGGATGAGTGGAATCGTGGGCATTCCTCCCCTA
GCAGCTGTAGCCCCTGTGCCAATGCCATCCATCCCAGTAGTAGGAATGTCTCCTCCTCTTGTGTCCTCTG
TCCCCACAGTTCCACCCTTGTCTAACGGGGCTCCTGCAGTAATACAGTCTCATCCTGCTTTCGCTCACTC
TGCCACATTGCCAAAGAGTTCTTCATTCGGCCGCTCAGTTGCCGGGTCCCAGATAAACACTAAACTTCAG
AAAGCTCAGTCCTTCGATGTTCCAGCCCCCCCACTTGTCGTTGAATGGGCTGTGCCATCGTCTTCAAGAT
TGAAGTACAGACAATTGTTCAACAGCCAGGACAAAACCATGAGTGGGAATTTAACAGGTCCTCAGGCAAG
AACTATTCTTATGCAGTCAAGTTTACCGCAAAGCCAGCTA
